Addgene plasmid #36124: PcDNA-DEST47-CypB-Nucl C-term GFP
Depositing lab: Patrick Van Oostveldt. Depositing organization: University of Ghent. Publication: Spatiotemporal behavior of nuclear cyclophilin B indicates a role in RNA transcription. Dieriks B, Van Oostveldt P. Int J Mol Med. 2012 Mar 13. doi: 10.3892/ijmm.2012.937. PubMed 22426501.
Backbone
  Vector backbone: pcDNA-DEST47
  Backbone manufacturer: Invitrogen
  Backbone size w/o insert (bp): 7780
  Vector type: Mammalian Expression
  Selectable markers: Neomycin (select with G418)
Growth in bacteria
  Bacterial resistance: Ampicillin, 100 μg/mL
  Growth temperature: 37°C
  Growth strain: DH5alpha
  Copy number: High Copy
Gene/Insert
  Gene/Insert name: Cyclophilin B (alt name: Peptidyl-prolyl cis-trans isomerase B)
  Species: H. sapiens (human)
  Mutation: contains amino acids 34-216 of cyclophilin B
  Entrez Gene: PPIB (a.k.a. CYP-S1, CYPB, HEL-S-39, OI9, SCYLP)
  Promoter: CMV
  Tag / fusion protein: GFP (C terminal on backbone)
  Cloning method: Gateway Cloning
  Sequencing primers: 5′ CMV-F; 3′ BGH-rev
Terms and licenses: Academic/Nonprofit Terms; Industry Terms: Not Available to Industry
How to cite: PcDNA-DEST47-CypB-Nucl C-term GFP was a gift from Patrick Van Oostveldt (Addgene plasmid # 36124 ; http://n2t.net/addgene:36124 ; RRID:Addgene_36124)
