[The description below was written by a language model from this plasmid's Addgene catalogue record.]
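Description:
PcDNA-DEST47-CypB-Nucl C-term GFP is a mammalian expression plasmid built on the Invitrogen pcDNA-DEST47 Gateway destination backbone. It is maintained in E. coli as a high-copy plasmid under ampicillin selection, and it carries a neomycin resistance marker so that transfected mammalian cells can be selected with G418, allowing stable as well as transient expression. No feature table accompanies the record, so details such as the replication origin and polyadenylation signals are not explicitly listed, although the use of a BGH reverse sequencing primer suggests a BGH terminator region downstream of the expression cassette.

The insert is a truncated form of human cyclophilin B (PPIB, peptidyl-prolyl cis-trans isomerase B) comprising amino acids 34–216, introduced by Gateway recombination. It is transcribed from the CMV promoter, a strong constitutive promoter in most mammalian cell types, and is fused in frame at its C terminus to the GFP encoded by the backbone. The truncation removes the N-terminal portion of the protein, and the "Nucl" designation in the name, together with the associated study on nuclear cyclophilin B, suggests that this variant is meant to represent or favour the nuclear pool of the protein; the record does not spell out the rationale. The construct is suited to live-cell or fixed-cell fluorescence imaging of cyclophilin B localisation and dynamics, in keeping with the linked work examining the spatiotemporal behaviour of nuclear cyclophilin B and its proposed role in RNA transcription.
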