>Addgene plasmid #36124 | PcDNA-DEST47-CypB-Nucl C-term GFP | depositor partial sequence | sequence record 44783 | PcDNA-DEST47-CypB-Nucl C-term GFP sequence 880 bps
AGTCACCGTCAAGGTGTATTTTGACCTACGAATTGGAGATGAAGATGTAGGCCGGGTGATCTTTGGTCTC
TTCGGAAAGACTGTTCCAAAAACAGTGGATAATTTTGTGGCCTTAGCTACAGGAGAGAAAGGATTTGGCT
ACAAAAACAGCAAATTCCATCGTGTAATCAAGGACTTCATGATCCAGGGCGGAGACTTCACCAGGGGAGA
TGGCACAGGAGGAAAGAGCATCTACGGTGAGCGCTTCCCCGATGAGAACTTCAAACTGAAGCACTACGGG
CCTGGCTGGGTGAGCATGGCCAACGCAGGCAAAGACACCAACGGCTCCCAGTTCTTCATCACGACAGTCA
AGACAGCCTGGCTAGATGGCAAGCATGTGGTGTTTGGCAAAGTTCTAGAGGGCATGGAGGTGGTGCGGAA
GGTGGAGAGCACCAAGACAGACAGCCGGGATAAACCCCTGAAGGATGTGATCATCGCAGACTGCGGCAAG
ATCGAGGTGGAGAAGCCCTTTGCCATCGCCAAGGAGCACCCAGCTTTCTTGTACAAAGTTGGCATTATAA
GAAAGCATTGCTTATCAATTTGTTGCAACGAACAGGTCACTATCAGTCAAAATAAAATCATTATTTGCCA
TCCAGCTGATATCCCCTATAGTGAGTCGTATTACATGGTCATAGCTGTTTCCTGGCAGCTCTGGCCCGTG
TCTCAAAATCTCTGATGTTACATTGCACAAGATAAAAATATATCATCATGAACAATAAAACTGTCTGCTT
ACATAAACAGTAATACAAGGGGGTGTTATGAGCCATATTCAACGGGAAACGTCGAGGCCGCGATTAAATT
CCAACATGGGATGCTGATTTATATGGGTATAAATGGGCTC
