>Addgene plasmid #36124 | PcDNA-DEST47-CypB-Nucl C-term GFP | depositor partial sequence | sequence record 44784 | PcDNA-DEST47-CypB-Nucl C-term GFP sequence 809 bps
TCAGGAGAGCGTTCACCGACAAACAACAGATAAAACGAAAGGCCCAGTCTTCCGACTGAGCCTTTCGTTT
TATTTGATGCCTGGCAGTTCCCTACTCTCGCGTTAACGCTAGCATGGATGTTTTCCCAGTCACGACGTTG
TAAAACGACGGCCAGTCTTAAGCTCGGGCCCCAAATAATGATTTTATTTTGACTGATAGTGACCTGTTCG
TTGCAACAAATTGATGAGCAATGCTTTTTTATAATGCCAACTTTGTACAAAAAAGCAGGCTTCACCATGG
ATGAGAAGAAGAAGGGGCCCAAAGTCACCGTCAAGGTGTATTTTGACCTACGAATTGGAGATGAAGATGT
AGGCCGGGTGATCTTTGGTCTCTTCGGAAAGACTGTTCCAAAAACAGTGGATAATTTTGTGGCCTTAGCT
ACAGGAGAGAAAGGATTTGGCTACAAAAACAGCAAATTCCATCGTGTAATCAAGGACTTCATGATCCAGG
GCGGAGACTTCACCAGGGGAGATGGCACAGGAGGAAAGAGCATCTACGGTGAGCGCTTCCCCGATGAGAA
CTTCAAACTGAAGCACTACGGGCCTGGCTGGGTGAGCATGGCCAACGCAGGCAAAGACACCAACGGCTCC
CAGTTCTTCATCACGACAGTCAAGACAGCCTGGCTAGATGGCAAGCATGTGGTGTTTGGCAAAGTTCTAG
AGGGCATGGAGGTGGTGCGGAAGGTGGAGAGCACCAAGACAGACAGCCGGGATAAACCCCTGAAGGATGT
GATCATCGCAGACTGCGGCAAGATCGAGGTGGAGAAGCC
