>Addgene plasmid #36124 | PcDNA-DEST47-CypB-Nucl C-term GFP | addgene partial sequence | sequence record 53889 | GFPfusionREV 5'-CTCCACTGACAGAAAATTTG-3'
ACTCCAGTGAAAAGTTCTTCTCCTTTGCTAGCCATTCTAGATCGAACCACTTTGTACAAGAAAGCTGGGT
GCTCCTTGGCGATGGCAAAGGGCTTCTCCACCTCGATCTTGCCGCAGTCTGCGATGATCACATCCTTCAG
GGGTTTATCCCGGCTGTCTGTCTTGGTGCTCTCCACCTTCCGCACCACCTCCATGCCCTCTAGAACTTTG
CCAAACACCACATGCTTGCCATCTAGCCAGGCTGTCTTGACTGTCGTGATGAAGAACTGGGAGCCGTTGG
TGTCTTTGCCTGCGTTGGCCATGCTCACCCAGCCAGGCCCGTAGTGCTTCAGTTTGAAGTTCTCATCGGG
GAAGCGCTCACCGTAGATGCTCTTTCCTCCTGTGCCATCTCCCCTGGTGAAGTCTCCGCCCTGGATCATG
AAGTCCTTGATTACACGATGGAATTTGCTGTTTTTGTAGCCAAATCCTTTCTCTCCTGTAGCTAAGGCCA
CAAAATTATCCACTGTTTTTGGAACAGTCTTTCCGAAGAGACCAAAGATCACCCGGCCTACATCTTCATC
TCCAATTCGTAGGTCAAAATACACCTTGACGGTGACTTTGGGCCCCTTCTTCTTCTCATCCATGGTGAAG
CCTGCTTTTTTGTACAAACTTGTTTGATCAAGCTTAACTAGCCAGCTTGGGTCTCCCTATAGTGAGTCGT
ATTAATTTCGATAAGCCAGTAAGCAGTGGGTTCTCTAGTTAGCCAGAGAGCTCTGCTTATATAGACCTCC
CACCGTACACGCCTACCGCCCATTTGCGTCAATGGGGCGGAGTTGTTACGACATTTTGGAAAGTCCCGTT
GATTTTGGTGCCAAAACAAACTCCCATTGACGTCAATGGGG
